Addgene plasmid #17005: XE25 Dominant Negative Activin Receptor
Depositing lab: Randall Moon. Depositing organization: University of Washington.
Backbone
  Vector backbone: pSP64T
  Backbone size w/o insert (bp): 3000
  Vector type: Xenopus Expression
Growth in bacteria
  Bacterial resistance: Ampicillin, 100 μg/mL
  Growth temperature: 37°C
  Growth strain: DH5alpha
  Copy number: High Copy
Gene/Insert
  Gene/Insert name: DN Activin Receptor (alt name: activin receptor)
  Species: X. laevis (frog)
  Mutation: Dominant negative
  Entrez Gene: xstk2 (a.k.a. MGC80923)
  Cloning method: Restriction Enzyme; 5′ cloning site HindIII (not destroyed); 3′ cloning site PstI (not destroyed)
  Sequencing primers: 5′ SP6
Terms and licenses: Academic/Nonprofit Terms; Industry Terms: Not Available to Industry
Depositor comments: Insert: Sac II, blunt ended fragment. Transcription: linearize with EcoR1 and transcribe with SP6. Plasmid History: Constructed by Ali Hemmati-Brivanlou on 2/14/91. For expression in embryos. Note that this construct does not have any 5' untranslated sequences and has lost the Bam H1 sits from the BS polylinker. (other names delta-1XAR1)
How to cite: XE25 Dominant Negative Activin Receptor was a gift from Randall Moon (Addgene plasmid # 17005 ; http://n2t.net/addgene:17005 ; RRID:Addgene_17005)
