[The description below was written by a language model from this plasmid's Addgene catalogue record.]
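Description:
XE25 Dominant Negative Activin Receptor is a Xenopus expression plasmid built on the pSP64T backbone (about 3 kb without insert), a vector designed for in vitro synthesis of mRNA rather than for direct expression in cells. It is maintained in E. coli as a high-copy plasmid under ampicillin selection. The insert encodes a dominant negative form of a Xenopus laevis activin receptor, also known as delta-1XAR1 and linked in the record to the gene xstk2. The record does not say what alteration makes the receptor dominant negative, and it gives no insert size. The catalogue lists HindIII and PstI as intact 5′ and 3′ cloning sites. The depositor comments add that the insert originated as a blunt-ended SacII fragment, that it carries no 5′ untranslated sequence of its own, and that a BamHI site from an earlier polylinker was lost during construction.

Expression depends on the SP6 phage promoter upstream of the insert. According to the depositor notes, the plasmid is linearized with EcoRI and transcribed with SP6 RNA polymerase to make a run-off transcript. pSP64T-type vectors generally flank the cloned coding sequence with Xenopus β-globin untranslated regions, which improve the stability and translation of injected synthetic mRNA, and this fits with the insert lacking its own 5′ leader. No feature table is provided to confirm these elements in this plasmid. The stated purpose is expression in embryos. The synthetic mRNA would typically be microinjected into Xenopus embryos to interfere with endogenous activin receptor signalling and so study the role of this pathway in early development.
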