>Addgene plasmid #17005 | XE25 Dominant Negative Activin Receptor | addgene partial sequence | sequence record 23452 | 17005 with SP6
GAGCTAGAATAACGCTCAACTTTGGCAGATCGGGAACATGGGGGCTGCTGTGCCGCTGACTTTAGCGCTT
CTTCTCGCAACTTTCCGCGCAGGCTCAGGACATGATGAAGTGGAGACAAGAGAGTGTATATACTACAATG
CCAACTGGGAACTGGAGAAGACCAACCAAAGTGGAGTTGAAAGCTGCGAAGGGGAAAAGGACAAGCGACT
TCACTGTTATGCGTCTTGGAGGAACAATTCGGGCTTCATAGAGCTGGTGAAAAAAGGATGCTGGCTCGAT
GACTTTAATTGTTATGACAGACAGGAATGTATTGCCAAGGAAGAAAACCCCCAAGTCTTTTTCTGCTGCT
GCGAAGGAAACTACTGCAACAAGAAATTTACTCATTTGCCTGAAGTCGAAACATTTGATCCGAAGCCCCA
GCCGATGCCCTCCGTACTCAACATTCTGATCTATTCCCTGCTTCCAATTGCTGGTCTTTCCATGGTAATT
CTCCTGGCGTTTTGGATGTACCGGCATCGAAAGCCTCCCTACGGACATGTAGACCTCAACGAGGACCCCG
GTCCGACCCCTCCGTCTCCGATGGTTGGGCTGAAGCCGCTGCAGCCCGGGGGATCGATCCACTAGTTCTA
GAGCGGCCGCCACCGATCTGGTTACCACTAAACCAGCCTCAAGAACACCCGAATGGAGTCTCTAAGCTAC
ATAATACCAACTTACACTTTACAAAATGTTGTCCCCCAAAATGTAGCCATTCGTATCTGCTCCTAATAAA
AAGAAAGTTTCTTCACATTCT
